Addgene plasmid #15842: pMOR40-1-ISH
Depositing lab: Peter Mombaerts. Depositing organization: Rockefeller University. Publication: Differential impact of Lhx2 deficiency on expression of class I and class II odorant receptor genes in mouse. Hirota J, Omura M, Mombaerts P. Mol Cell Neurosci. 2007 Apr . 34(4):679-88. 10.1016/j.mcn.2007.01.014 PubMed 17350283.
Backbone
  Vector backbone: pGEM-T Easy
  Backbone manufacturer: promega
  Backbone size w/o insert (bp): 3015
  Vector type: cloning vector
Growth in bacteria
  Bacterial resistance: Ampicillin, 100 μg/mL
  Growth temperature: 37°C
  Growth strain: DH5alpha
  Copy number: High Copy
Gene/Insert
  Gene/Insert name: MOR40-1 (alt name: Olfr683)
  Species: M. musculus (mouse)
  Insert size (bp): 960
  GenBank ID: NM_147045
  Entrez Gene: Olfr683 (a.k.a. MOR40-1)
  Cloning method: Restriction Enzyme
  Sequencing primers: 5′ M13 reverse, SP6; 3′ M13, T7
Terms and licenses: Academic/Nonprofit Terms; Industry Terms: Not Available to Industry
How to cite: pMOR40-1-ISH was a gift from Peter Mombaerts (Addgene plasmid # 15842 ; http://n2t.net/addgene:15842 ; RRID:Addgene_15842)
