[The description below was written by a language model from this plasmid's Addgene catalogue record.]
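Description:
pMOR40-1-ISH is a bacterial cloning plasmid built on the pGEM-T Easy backbone (about 3.0 kb without insert), carrying a roughly 960 bp insert from the mouse odorant receptor gene MOR40-1, also known as Olfr683. It is a high-copy plasmid propagated in E. coli under ampicillin selection. The record lists it simply as a cloning vector. No eukaryotic promoter, tag, reporter or mammalian selection marker is described, so it is not an expression construct for cells or animals.

The insert sits in the multiple cloning region of pGEM-T Easy, and the listed sequencing primers (M13 reverse and SP6 on one side, M13 forward and T7 on the other) reflect the standard arrangement of this backbone, in which opposing SP6 and T7 phage RNA polymerase promoters flank the cloning site. This layout allows in vitro run-off transcription of either strand of the insert after linearisation, giving antisense probe and sense control RNA. The record does not state the orientation of the insert, so it does not show which promoter yields the antisense strand.

The "ISH" suffix in the name, together with the associated study of how Lhx2 deficiency affects expression of class I and class II odorant receptor genes in mouse, suggests that the plasmid serves as a template for riboprobes to detect Olfr683 transcripts by in situ hybridisation, although the catalogue fields do not state this purpose explicitly. No feature table was supplied, so the exact boundaries of the insert relative to the reference transcript are not documented here.
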