>Addgene plasmid #15842 | pMOR40-1-ISH | depositor partial sequence | sequence record 8380 | Author sequence
ATGATCAGAAGGCAACACATGGAAGCACAAAGCAACACTTCCTCTATCCTGGCCCCTGACTTCCTCCTCA
TCTGCTTCCCCAACTACCAGACCTGGCAGCATTGGCTGTCCCTGCCCCTCAGCCTCCTCTTCCTCCTGGC
CATGGGAGCCAATGCCACCCTTCTCATCACCATCAGGATGGAGGCCTCTCTGCATGAGCCCATGTACTAC
CTGCTCAGCCTTCTGTCCCTGCTGGACATTGTGCTCTGCCTCACTGTCATACCTAAGGTCCTGGCCATCT
TCTGGTTTGACAATAAATCTATTGGCTTCTCTTCCTGCTTCCTCCAGATGTTTGTCATGAACAGTTTCCT
GACGATGGAGTCCTGCACCTTCATGGTCATGGCTTATGACCGCTATGTGGCCATCTGTAAGCCTCTACAG
TACCCATCCATCATCACTGATCAGTTTGTGGTTAGGGCTGCCATCTTTGTAGCAGCCAGAAATGGGATTC
TTACTATGCCCATCCCCATACTTTCTTCCCAACTGAGATATTGTGCAAGAATTATCAGGAACTGCATCTG
CACTAACATGTCTGTTTCCAAACTCTCCTGTGATGACATCACTTTTAATAAACTCTACCAGTTTGTTATA
GGTTGGACCCTGCTGGGTTCTGACCTCATCCTCATTGTTCTATCTTATTCATTCATTCTGAAGGCTGTGC
TCAGGATCAAAGCAGAGGGAGCTGTGGCCAAAGCCCTGAGCACATGTGGTTCCCACTTCATCCTCATCCT
CTTCTTCAGCACAGTCTTGCTGGTGCTAGTCATCACTAACCTGGCCAGGGAGAGGATTCCTCCGGACGTC
CCCATCCTGCTCAATATCCTGCATCACCTCATCCCCCCAGCTCTGAATCCCATTGTTTATGGGGTAAGAA
CCAGGGAGATCAAGCAGGGAATACGGAACCTTCTTAGGAGGAGGTTGTAA
