>Addgene plasmid #15842 | pMOR40-1-ISH | addgene partial sequence | sequence record 22578 | 15842 with M13F
GCCCGACGTCGCATGCTCCCGGCCGCCATGGCCGCGGGATTTTACAACCTCCTCCTAAGAAGGTTCCGTA
TTCCCTGCTTGATCTCCCTGGTTCTTACCCCATAAACAATGGGATTCAGAGCTGGGGGGATGAGGTGATG
CAGGATATTGAGCAGGATGGGGACGTCCGGAGGAATCCTCTCCCTGGCCAGGTTAGTGATGACTAGCACC
AGCAAGACTGTGCTGAAGAAGAGGATGAGGATGAAGTGGGAACCACATGTGCTCAGGGCTTTGGCCACAG
CTCCCTCTGCTTTGATCCTGAGCACAGCCTTCAGAATGAATGAATAAGATAGAACAATGAGGATGAGGTC
AGAACCAGCAGGGTCCAACCTATAACAAACTGGTAGAGTTTATTAAAAGTGATGTCATCACAGGAGAGTT
TGGAAACAGACATGTTAGTGCAGATGCAGTTCCTGATAATTCTTGCACAATATCTCAGTTGGGAAGAAAG
TATGGGGATGGGCATAGTAAGAATCCCATTTCTGGCTGCTACAAAGATGGCAGCCCTAACCACAAACTGA
TCAGTGATGATGGATGGGTACTGTAGAGGCTTACAGATGGCCACATAGCGGTCATAAGCCATGACCATGA
AGGTGCAGGACTCCATCGTCAGGAAACTGTTCATGACAAACATCTGGAGGAAGCAGGAAGAGAAGCCAAT
AGATTTATTGTCAAACCAGAAGATGGCCAGGACCTT
